>Addgene plasmid #46683 | pcDNA3.2 mir-1-1 reporter mir16-1 wt | depositor full sequence | sequence record 117391 | pcDNA3.2 mir-1-1 reporter mir16-1 wt sequence 5984 bps
GACGGATCGGGAGATCTCCCGATCCCCTATGGTCGACTCTCAGTACAATCTGCTCTGATGCCGCATAGTT
AAGCCAGTATCTGCTCCCTGCTTGTGTGTTGGAGGTCGCTGAGTAGTGCGCGAGCAAAATTTAAGCTACA
ACAAGGCAAGGCTTGACCGACAATTGCATGAAGAATCTGCTTAGGGTTAGGCGTTTTGCGCTGCTTCGCG
ATGTACGGGCCAGATATACGCGTTGACATTGATTATTGACTAGTTATTAATAGTAATCAATTACGGGGTC
ATTAGTTCATAGCCCATATATGGAGTTCCGCGTTACATAACTTACGGTAAATGGCCCGCCTGGCTGACCG
CCCAACGACCCCCGCCCATTGACGTCAATAATGACGTATGTTCCCATAGTAACGCCAATAGGGACTTTCC
ATTGACGTCAATGGGTGGACTATTTACGGTAAACTGCCCACTTGGCAGTACATCAAGTGTATCATATGCC
AAGTACGCCCCCTATTGACGTCAATGACGGTAAATGGCCCGCCTGGCATTATGCCCAGTACATGACCTTA
TGGGACTTTCCTACTTGGCAGTACATCTACGTATTAGTCATCGCTATTACCATGGTGATGCGGTTTTGGC
AGTACATCAATGGGCGTGGATAGCGGTTTGACTCACGGGGATTTCCAAGTCTCCACCCCATTGACGTCAA
TGGGAGTTTGTTTTGGCACCAAAATCAACGGGACTTTCCAAAATGTCGTAACAACTCCGCCCCATTGACG
CAAATGGGCGGTAGGCGTGTACGGTGGGAGGTCTATATAAGCAGAGCTCTCTGGCTAACTAGAGAACCCA
CTGCTTACTGGCTTATCGAAATTAATACGACTCACTATAGGGAGACCCAAGCTGGCTAGTTAAGCTATCA
ACAAGTTTGTACAAAAAAGCAGGCTATATTTCTTTTTATTCATAGCTCTTATGATAGCAATGTCAGCAGT
GCCTTAGCAGCACGTAAATATTGGCGTTAAGATTCTAAAATTATCTCCAGTATTAACTGTGCTGCTGAAG
TAAGGTTGACCATACTCTACAGTTGTGTTTTAATGTATATTAATGTTCCCAGCTTTCTTGTACAAAGTGG
TTGATCTAGAGGGCCCGCAGTGGGGTCAGCTTCTACCGGGGCGGCGTCCCGGGGTCTTGGAACTGCATGC
AGACTGCCTGCTTGGGAAACATACTTCTTTATATGCCCATATGGACCTGCTAAGCTATGGAATGTAAAGA
AGTATGTATCTCAGGCCGGGACCTCTCTCGCCGCACTGAGGGGCACTCCACACCACGGGGGCCGCCGCGG
CCGACAGCCAGCCAGGCGGCTGTGGTGGGGGTGAGGCTGGGGCGGCAGGCTGCCTGGGCGTTGGTGGACG
GTCGTGTCCCCGCCAGCATTGTTCTGTCACTTTGCCTGTGTCAGCAGGTGGAAGTGCTCACCAGACATTC
GAAGGTAAGCCTATCCCTAACCCTCTCCTCGGTCTCGATTCTACGCGTACCGGTTAGTAATGAGTTTAAA
CGGGGGAGGCTAACTGAAACACGGAAGGAGACAATACCGGAAGGAACCCGCGCTATGACGGCAATAAAAA
GACAGAATAAAACGCACGGGTGTTGGGTCGTTTGTTCATAAACGCGGGGTTCGGTCCCAGGGCTGGCACT
CTGTCGATACCCCACCGAGACCCCATTGGGGCCAATACGCCCGCGTTTCTTCCTTTTCCCCACCCCACCC
CCCAAGTTCGGGTGAAGGCCCAGGGCTCGCAGCCAACGTCGGGGCGGCAGGCCCTGCCATAGCAGATCTG
CGCAGCTGGGGCTCTAGGGGGTATCCCC
[124 nt withheld, positions 1849-1972]
C
[32 nt withheld, positions 1974-2005]
CA
[57 nt withheld, positions 2008-2064]
A
[49 nt withheld, positions 2066-2114]
CCTTTGACGTTGGAGTCCACGTTCTTT
[37 nt withheld, positions 2142-2178]
ACCCTATCTCGGTCTATTCTTTTGATTTATAAGGGATTTTGGGGATTTCGGCCTATTGGTTAAAAAATGA
GCTGATTTAACAAAAATTTAACGCGAATTAATTCTGTGGAATGTGTGTCAGTTAGGGTGTGGAAAGTCCC
CAGGCTCCCCAGCAGGCAGAAGTATGCAAAGCATGCATCTCAATTAGTCAGCAACCAGGTGTGGAAAGTC
CCCAGGCTCCCCAGCAGGCAGAAGTATGCAAAGCATGCATCTCAATTAGTCAGCAACCATAGTCCCGCCC
CTAACTCCGCCCATCCCGCCCCTAACTCCGCCCAGTTCCGCCCATTCTCCGCCCCATGGCTGACTAATTT
TTTTTATTTATGCAGAGGCCGAGGCCGCCTCTGCCTCTGAGCTATTCCAGAAGTAGTGAGGAGGCTTTTT
TGGAGGCCTAGGCTTTTGCAAAAAGCTCCCGGGAGCTTGTATATCCATTTTCGGATCTGATCAAGAGACA
GGATGAGGATCGTTTCGCATGATTGAACAAGATGGATTGCACGCAGGTTCTCCGGCCGCTTGGGTGGAGA
GGCTATTCGGCTATGACTGGGCACAACAGACAATCGGCTGCTCTGATGCCGCCGTGTTCCGGCTGTCAGC
GCAGGGGCGCCCGGTTCTTTTTGTCAAGACCGACCTGTCCGGTGCCCTGAATGAACTGCAGGACGAGGCA
GCGCGGCTATCGTGGCTGGCCACGACGGGCGTTCCTTGCGCAGCTGTGCTCGACGTTGTCACTGAAGCGG
GAAGGGACTGGCTGCTATTGGGCGAAGTGCCGGGGCAGGATCTCCTGTCATCTCACCTTGCTCCTGCCGA
GAAAGTATCCATCATGGCTGATGCAATGCGGCGGCTGCATACGCTTGATCCGGCTACCTGCCCATTCGAC
CACCAAGCGAAACATCGCATCGAGCGAGCACGTACTCGGATGGAAGCCGGTCTTGTCGATCAGGATGATC
TGGACGAAGAGCATCAGGGGCTCGCGCCAGCCGAACTGTTCGCCAGGCTCAAGGCGCGCATGCCCGACGG
CGAGGATCTCGTCGTGACCCATGGCGATGCCTGCTTGCCGAATATCATGGTGGAAAATGGCCGCTTTTCT
GGATTCATCGACTGTGGCCGGCTGGGTGTGGCGGACCGCTATCAGGACATAGCGTTGGCTACCCGTGATA
TTGCTGAAGAGCTTGGCGGCGAATGGGCTGACCGCTTCCTCGTGCTTTACGGTATCGCCGCTCCCGATTC
GCAGCGCATCGCCTTCTATCGCCTTCTTGACGAGTTCTTCTGAGCGGGACTCTGGGGTTCGCGAAATGAC
CGACCAAGCGACGCCCAACCTGCCATCACGAGATTTCGATTCCACCGCCGCCTTCTATGAAAGGTTGGGC
TTCGGAATCGTTTTCCGGGACGCCGGCTGGATGATCCTCCAGCGCGGGGATCTCATGCTGGAGTTCTTCG
CCCACCCCAACTTGTTTATTGCAGCTTATAATGGTTACAAATAAAGCAATAGCATCACAAATTTCACAAA
TAAAGCATTTTTTTCACTGCATTCTAGTTGTGGTTTGTCCAAACTCATCAATGTATCTTATCATGTCTGT
ATACCGTCGACCTCTAGCTAGAGCTTGGCGTAATCATGGTCATAGCTGTTTCCTGTGTGAAATTGTTATC
CGCTCACAATTCCACACAACATACGAGCCGGAAGCATAAAGTGTAAAGCCTGGGGTGCCTAATGAGTGAG
CTAACTCACATTAATTGCGTTGCGCTCACTGCCCGCTTTCCAGTCGGGAAACCTGTCGTGCCAGCTGCAT
TAATGAATCGGCCAACGCGCGGGGAGAGGCGGTTTGCGTATTGGGCGCTCTTCCGCTTCCTCGCTCACTG
ACTCGCTGCGCTCGGTCGTTCGGCTGCGGCGAGCGGTATCAGCTCACTCAAAGGCGGTAATACGGTTATC
CACAGAATCAGGGGATAACGCAGGAAAGAACATGTGAGCAAAAGGCCAGCAAAAGGCCAGGAACCGTAAA
AAGGCCGCGTTGCTGGCGTTTTTCCATAGGCTCCGCCCCCCTGACGAGCATCACAAAAATCGACGCTCAA
GTCAGAGGTGGCGAAACCCGACAGGACTATAAAGATACCAGGCGTTTCCCCCTGGAAGCTCCCTCGTGCG
CTCTCCTGTTCCGACCCTGCCGCTTACCGGATACCTGTCCGCCTTTCTCCCTTCGGGAAGCGTGGCGCTT
TCTCAATGCTCACGCTGTAGGTATCTCAGTTCGGTGTAGGTCGTTCGCTCCAAGCTGGGCTGTGTGCACG
AACCCCCCGTTCAGCCCGACCGCTGCGCCTTATCCGGTAACTATCGTCTTGAGTCCAACCCGGTAAGACA
CGACTTATCGCCACTGGCAGCAGCCACTGGTAACAGGATTAGCAGAGCGAGGTATGTAGGCGGTGCTACA
GAGTTCTTGAAGTGGTGGCCTAACTACGGCTACACTAGAAGGACAGTATTTGGTATCTGCGCTCTGCTGA
AGCCAGTTACCTTCGGAAAAAGAGTTGGTAGCTCTTGATCCGGCAAACAAACCACCGCTGGTAGCGGTGG
TTTTTTTGTTTGCAAGCAGCAGATTACGCGCAGAAAAAAAGGATCTCAAGAAGATCCTTTGATCTTTTCT
ACGGGGTCTGACGCTCAGTGGAACGAAAACTCACGTTAAGGGATTTTGGTCATGAGATTATCAAAAAGGA
TCTTCACCTAGATCCTTTTAAATTAAAAATGAAGTTTTAAATCAATCTAAAGTATATATGAGTAAACTTG
GTCTGACAGTTACCAATGCTTAATCAGTGAGGCACCTATCTCAGCGATCTGTCTATTTCGTTCATCCATA
GTTGCCTGACTCCCCGTCGTGTAGATAACTACGATACGGGAGGGCTTACCATCTGGCCCCAGTGCTGCAA
TGATACCGCGAGACCCACGCTCACCGGCTCCAGATTTATCAGCAATAAACCAGCCAGCCGGAAGGGCCGA
GCGCAGAAGTGGTCCTGCAACTTTATCCGCCTCCATCCAGTCTATTAATTGTTGCCGGGAAGCTAGAGTA
AGTAGTTCGCCAGTTAATAGTTTGCGCAACGTTGTTGCCATTGCTACAGGCATCGTGGTGTCACGCTCGT
CGTTTGGTATGGCTTCATTCAGCTCCGGTTCCCAACGATCAAGGCGAGTTACATGATCCCCCATGTTGTG
CAAAAAAGCGGTTAGCTCCTTCGGTCCTCCGATCGTTGTCAGAAGTAAGTTGGCCGCAGTGTTATCACTC
ATGGTTATGGCAGCACTGCATAATTCTCTTACTGTCATGCCATCCGTAAGATGCTTTTCTGTGACTGGTG
AGTACTCAACCAAGTCATTCTGAGAATAGTGTATGCGGCGACCGAGTTGCTCTTGCCCGGCGTCAATACG
GGATAATACCGCGCCACATAGCAGAACTTTAAAAGTGCTCATCATTGGAAAACGTTCTTCGGGGCGAAAA
CTCTCAAGGATCTTACCGCTGTTGAGATCCAGTTCGATGTAACCCACTCGTGCACCCAACTGATCTTCAG
CATCTTTTACTTTCACCAGCGTTTCTGGGTGAGCAAAAACAGGAAGGCAAAATGCCGCAAAAAAGGGAAT
AAGGGCGACACGGAAATGTTGAATACTCATACTCTTCCTTTTTCAATATTATTGAAGCATTTATCAGGGT
TATTGTCTCATGAGCGGATACATATTTGAATGTATTTAGAAAAATAAACAAATAGGGGTTCCGCGCACAT
TTCCCCGAAAAGTGCCACCTGACGTC
Features (pLannotate 1.2.2; 24 found; start..end, strand, type, name):
     36..80      -  misc_feature   bom (fragment): basis of mobility region from pBR322
    235..614     +  enhancer       CMV enhancer: human cytomegalovirus immediate early enhancer
    615..818     +  promoter       CMV promoter: human cytomegalovirus (CMV) immediate early promoter
    814..847     +  LTR            5' LTR (truncated) (fragment): truncated 5' long terminal repeat (LTR) from HIV-1
    863..881     +  promoter       T7 promoter: promoter for bacteriophage T7 RNA polymerase
    911..935     +  protein_bind   attB1: mutant version of attB; recombination site for the Gateway® BP reaction BP Clonase™
    975..1055    +  ncRNA          mir-16: Accession: RF00254 - mir-16 microRNA precursor family
   1100..1120    -  protein_bind   attB2: mutant version of attB; core recombination site for the Gateway® BP reaction BP Clonase™
   1199..1275    +  ncRNA          mir-1: Accession: RF00103 - mir-1 microRNA precursor family
   1474..1515    +  CDS            V5 tag: epitope tag from simian virus 5
   1599..1647    +  polyA_signal   HSV TK poly(A) signal: herpes simplex virus thymidine kinase polyadenylation signal (Cole and Stacy, 1985)
   1738..1754    -  polyA_signal   bGH poly(A) signal (fragment): bovine growth hormone polyadenylation signal
   1849..2277    +  rep_origin     f1 ori (sequence partly withheld): f1 bacteriophage origin of replication; arrow indicates direction of (+) strand synthesis
   2291..2620    +  promoter       SV40 promoter: SV40 enhancer and early promoter
   2687..3478    +  CDS            neo: KKA2_KLEPN - Also known as kan, nptII. Experimental evidence at protein level: Swiss-Prot protein existence level 1. Resistance to kanamycin, neomycin, paromomycin, ribostamycin, butirosin and gentamicin B. From Klebsiella pneumoniae.
   3504..3662    +  CDS            ble (fragment): BLE_KLEPN - Experimental evidence at protein level: Swiss-Prot protein existence level 1. Binding protein with a strong affinity to the bleomycin family of antibiotics. Binds to CL990; an antimitotic-antibiotic compound. From Klebsiella pneumoniae.
   3657..3778    +  polyA_signal   SV40 poly(A) signal: SV40 polyadenylation signal
   3851..3867    -  protein_bind   lac operator: The lac repressor binds to the lac operator to inhibit transcription in E. coli. This inhibition can be relieved by adding lactose or isopropyl-β-D-thiogalactopyranoside (IPTG). lac repressor encoded by lacI
   3875..3905    -  promoter       lac promoter: promoter for the E. coli lac operon
   3920..3941    -  protein_bind   CAP binding site: CAP binding activates transcription in the presence of cAMP. E. coli catabolite activator protein
   3954..4046    -  CDS            lacI (fragment): lac repressor; lacI; The lac repressor binds to the lac operator to inhibit transcription in E. coli. This inhibition can be relieved by adding lactose or isopropyl-β-D-thiogalactopyranoside (IPTG).
   4229..4817    -  rep_origin     ori: high-copy-number ColE1/pMB1/pBR322/pUC origin of replication
   4988..5848    -  CDS            AmpR: β-lactamase; bla; confers resistance to ampicillin, carbenicillin, and related antibiotics
   5849..5953    -  promoter       AmpR promoter: bla
