[The description below was written by a language model from this plasmid's Addgene catalogue record and pLannotate feature annotations shown in this document.]
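Description:
pcDNA3.2 mir-1-1 reporter mir16-1 wt is a mammalian expression plasmid that produces the wild-type human miR-16-1 primary transcript. It was made by Gateway recombination into a modified pcDNA3.2 V5-DEST backbone that already carries an hsa-mir-1-1 hairpin. In bacteria it replicates from a high-copy ColE1/pUC-type origin and is selected with ampicillin through the β-lactamase gene. An f1 origin is also present. For mammalian cells, an SV40 enhancer/early promoter drives a neomycin phosphotransferase gene followed by an SV40 polyadenylation signal, allowing G418 selection.

The expression unit begins with the CMV immediate-early enhancer and promoter, followed by a T7 promoter. The mir-16 precursor hairpin lies between the attB1 and attB2 sites left by Gateway cloning. Just downstream of attB2 is the mir-1 precursor hairpin, then the backbone's V5 tag sequence and the HSV TK polyadenylation signal. Both hairpins are therefore positioned to be transcribed on a single CMV-driven RNA. This layout suggests that the invariant miR-1-1 hairpin acts as a co-expressed internal reference against which processing of the test hairpin can be compared, although the record states the purpose only as expressing wild-type miR-16-1. The V5 tag is a carry-over from the backbone and has no evident role for a non-coding insert. The associated publication concerns primary-sequence determinants of pri-miRNA hairpin processing, so this wild-type construct probably serves as the baseline for variant hairpins.

The deposited full sequence is 5,984 nt, shorter than the 8,038 bp listed for the empty backbone. This is consistent with the Gateway destination cassette having been replaced by the small insert.
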