Addgene plasmid #46683: pcDNA3.2 mir-1-1 reporter mir16-1 wt
Purpose: Expresses wild-type miR-16-1 in mammalian cells
Depositing lab: David Bartel. Depositing organization: Whitehead Institute for Biomedical Research. Publication: Beyond Secondary Structure: Primary-Sequence Determinants License Pri-miRNA Hairpins for Processing. Auyeung VC, Ulitsky I, McGeary SE, Bartel DP. Cell. 2013 Feb 14;152(4):844-58. doi: 10.1016/j.cell.2013.01.031. PubMed 23415231.
Backbone
  Vector backbone: pcDNA3.2 V5-DEST mir-1-1 reporter
  Backbone manufacturer: Bartel lab (Addgene plasmid# 46646)
  Backbone size w/o insert (bp): 8038
  Vector type: Mammalian Expression, RNAi
  Selectable markers: Neomycin (select with G418)
Growth in bacteria
  Bacterial resistance: Ampicillin, 100 μg/mL
  Growth temperature: 37°C
  Growth strain: DH5alpha
  Copy number: High Copy
Gene/Insert
  Gene/Insert name: mir16-1 wt (alt name: mir16-wt pri-mRNA)
  Species: H. sapiens (human), Synthetic
  Entrez Gene: MIR16-1 (a.k.a. MIRN16-1, miRNA16-1, mir-16-1)
  Promoter: CMV
  Tag / fusion protein: hsa-mir-1-1 (C terminal on insert); V5 (C terminal on backbone)
  Cloning method: Gateway Cloning
  Sequencing primers: 5′ CMV-F; 3′ TK-pA-R
Terms and licenses: Academic/Nonprofit Terms; Industry Terms: Not Available to Industry
How to cite: pcDNA3.2 mir-1-1 reporter mir16-1 wt was a gift from David Bartel (Addgene plasmid # 46683 ; http://n2t.net/addgene:46683 ; RRID:Addgene_46683)
