>Addgene plasmid #46683 | pcDNA3.2 mir-1-1 reporter mir16-1 wt | addgene partial sequence | sequence record 75722 | CMV-F 5'-CGCAAATGGGCGGTAGGCGTG-3'
TCGAAATTAATACGACTCACTATAGGGAGACCCAAGCTGGCTAGTTAAGCTATCAACAAGTTTGTACAAA
AAAGCAGGCTATATTTCTTTTTATTCATAGCTCTTATGATAGCAATGTCAGCAGTGCCTTAGCAGCACGT
AAATATTGGCGTTAAGATTCTAAAATTATCTCCAGTATTAACTGTGCTGCTGAAGTAAGGTTGACCATAC
TCTACAGTTGTGTTTTAATGTATATTAATGTTCCCAGCTTTCTTGTACAAAGTGGTTGATCTAGAGGGCC
CGCAGTGGGGTCAGCTTCTACCGGGGCGGCGTCCCGGGGTCTTGGAACTGCATGCAGACTGCCTGCTTGG
GAAACATACTTCTTTATATGCCCATATGGACCTGCTAAGCTATGGAATGTAAAGAAGTATGTATCTCAGG
CCGGGACCTCTCTCGCCGCACTGAGGGGCACTCCACACCACGGGGGCCGCCGCGGCCGACAGCCAGCCAG
GCGGCTGTGGTGGGGGTGAGGCTGGGGCGGCAGGCTGCCTGGGCGTTGGTGGACGGTCGTGTCCCCGCCA
GCATTGTTCTGTCACTTTGCCTGTGTCAGCAGGTGGAAGTGCTCACCAGACATTCGAAGGTAAGCCTATC
CCTAACCCTCTCCTCGGTCTCGATTCTACGCGTACCGGTTAGTAATGAGTTTAAACGGGGGAGGCTAACT
GAAACACGGAAGGAGACAATACCGGAAGGAACCCGCGCTATGACGGCAATAAAAAGACAGAATAAAACGC
ACGGGTGTTGGGTCGTTTGTTCATAAACGCGGGGTTCGGTCCCAGGGCTGGCACTCTGTCGATACCCCAC
CGAGACCCCATTGGGGCCAATACGCCCGCGTTTTC
